>Addgene plasmid #152585 | pGBW-m4134034 | depositor full sequence | sequence record 295597 | Full Sequence
CACCATG
[417 nt withheld, positions 8-424]
GAAAACCTTTACTTTCAGTCGAAGAGGCGATGGAAAAAGAATTTTATCGCGGTGAGTGCAGCCAACAGAT
TCAAAAAGATATCCTCGTCTGGTGCCCTCTAAGCTAGCTTGACTGACTGAGATACAGCGTACCTTCAGCT
CACAGACATGATAAGATACATTGATGAGTTTGGACAAACCACAACTAGAATGCAGTGAAAAAAATGCTTT
ATTTGTGAAATTTGTGATGCTATTGCTTTATTTGTAACCATTATAAGCTGCAATAAACAAGTTAACAACA
ACAATTGCATTCATTTTATGTTTCAGGTTCAGGGGGAGGTGTGGGAGGTTTTTTAAAGCAAGTAAAACCT
CTACAAATGTGGTATTGGCCCATCTCTATCGGTATCGTAGCATAACCCCTTGGGGCCTCTAAACGGGTCT
TGAGGGGTTTTTTGTGCCCCTCGGGCCGGATTGCTATCTACCGGCATTGGCGCAGAAAAAAATGCCTGAT
GCGACGCTGCGCGTCTTATACTCCCACATATGCCAGATTCAGCAACGGATACGGCTTCCCCAACTTGCCC
ACTTCCATACGTGTCCTCCTTACCAGAAATTTATCCTTAAGGTCGTCAGCTATCCTGCAGGCGATCTCTC
GATTTCGATCAAGACATTCCTTTAATGGTCTTTTCTGGACACCACTAGGGGTCAGAAGTAGTTCATCAAA
CTTTCTTCCCTCCCTAATCTCATTGGTTACCTTGGGCTATCGAAACTTAATTAACCAGTCAAGTCAGCTA
CTTGGCGAGATCGACTTGTCTGGGTTTCGACTACGCTCAGAATTGCGTCAGTCAAGTTCGATCTGGTCCT
TGCTATTGCACCCGTTCTCCGATTACGAGTTTCATTTAAATCATGTGAGCAAAAGGCCAGCAAAAGGCCA
GGAACCGTAAAAAGGCCGCGTTGCTGGCGTTTTTCCATAGGCTCCGCCCCCCTGACGAGCATCACAAAAA
TCGACGCTCAAGTCAGAGGTGGCGAAACCCGACAGGACTATAAAGATACCAGGCGTTTCCCCCTGGAAGC
TCCCTCGTGCGCTCTCCTGTTCCGACCCTGCCGCTTACCGGATACCTGTCCGCCTTTCTCCCTTCGGGAA
GCGTGGCGCTTTCTCATAGCTCACGCTGTAGGTATCTCAGTTCGGTGTAGGTCGTTCGCTCCAAGCTGGG
CTGTGTGCACGAACCCCCCGTTCAGCCCGACCGCTGCGCCTTATCCGGTAACTATCGTCTTGAGTCCAAC
CCGGTAAGACACGACTTATCGCCACTGGCAGCAGCCACTGGTAACAGGATTAGCAGAGCGAGGTATGTAG
GCGGTGCTACAGAGTTCTTGAAGTGGTGGCCTAACTACGGCTACACTAGAAGAACAGTATTTGGTATCTG
CGCTCTGCTGAAGCCAGTTACCTTCGGAAAAAGAGTTGGTAGCTCTTGATCCGGCAAACAAACCACCGCT
GGTAGCGGTGGTTTTTTTGTTTGCAAGCAGCAGATTACGCGCAGAAAAAAAGGATCTCAAGAAGATCCTT
TGATCTTTTCTACGGGGTCTGACGCTCAGTGGAACGAAAACTCACGTTAAGGGATTTTGGTCATGAGATT
ATCAAAAAGGATCTTCACCTAGATCCTTTTAAATTAAAAATGAAGTTTTAAATCAATCTAAAGTATATAT
GAGTAAACTTGGTCTGACAGTTACCAATGCTTAATCAGTGAGGCACCTATCTCAGCGATCTGTCTATTTC
GTTCATCCATAGTTGCATTTAAATTTCCGAACTCTCCAAGGCCCTCGTCGGAAAATCTTCAAACCTTTCG
TCCGATCCATCTTGCAGGCTACCTCTCGAACGAACTATCGCAAGTCTCTTGGCCGGCCTTGCGCCTTGGC
TATTGCTTGGCAGCGCCTATCGCCAGGTATTACTCCAATCCCGAATATCCGAGATCGGGATCACCCGAGA
GAAGTTCAACCTACATCCTCAATCCCGATCTATCCGAGATCCGAGGAATATCGAAATCGGGGCGCGCCTG
GCCTCCGCGCCGGGTTTTGGCGCCTCCCGCGGGCGCCCCCCTCGTCACGGCGAGCGCTGCCACGTCAGAC
GAAGGGCGCAGGAGCGTCCTGATCCTTCCGCCCGGACGCTCAGGACAGCGGCCCGCTGCTCATAAGACTC
GGCCTTAGAACCCCAGTATCAGCAGAAGGACATTTTAGGACGGGACTTGGGTGACTCTAGGGCACTGGTT
TTCTTTCCAGAGAGCGGAACAGGCGAGGAAAAGTAGTCCCTTCTCGGCGATTCTGCGGAGGGATCTCCGT
GGGGCGGTGAACGCCGATGATTATATAAGGACGCGCCGGGTGTGGCACAGCTAGTTCCGTCGCAGCCGGG
ATTTGGGTCGCGGTTCTTGTTTGTGGATCGCTGTGATCGTCACTTGGTGAGTAGCGGGCTGCTGGGCTGG
CCGGGGCTTTCGTGGCCGCCGGGCCGCTCGGTGGGACGGAAGCGTGTGGAGAGACCGCCAAGGGCTGTAG
TCTGGGTCCGCGAGCAAGGTTGCCCTGAACTGGGGGTTGGGGGGAGCGCAGCAAAATGGCGGCTGTTCCC
GAGTCTTGAATGGAAGACGCTTGTGAGGCGGGCTGTGAGGTCGTTGAAACAAGGTGGGGGGCATGGTGGG
CGGCAAGAACCCAAGGTCTTGAGCCCTTCGCTAATGCGGGAAAGCTCTTATTCGGGTGAGATGGGCTGGG
CACCATCTGGGGACCCTGACGTGAAGTTTGTCACTGACTGGAGAACTCGGTTTGTCGTCTGTTGCGGGGG
CGGCAGTTATGGCGGTGCCGTTGGGCAGTGCACCCGTACCTTTGGGAGCGCGCGCCCTCGTCGTGTCGTG
ACGTCACCCGTTCTGTTGGCTTATAATGCAGGGTGGGGCCACCTGCCGGTAGGTGTGCGGTAGGCTTTTC
TCCGTCGCAGGACGCAGGGTTCGGGCCTAGGGTAGGCTCTCCTGAATCGACAGGCGCCGGACCTCTGGTG
AGGGGAGGGATAAGTGAGGCGTCAGTTTCTTTGGTCGGTTTTATGTACCTATCTTCTTAAGTAGCTGAAG
CTCCGGTTTTGAACTATGCGCTCGGGGTTGGCGAGTGTGTTTTGTGAAGTTTTTTAGGCACCTTTTGAAA
TGTAATCATTTGGGTCAATATGTAATTTTCAGTGTTAGACTTGTAAATTGTCCGCTAAATTCTGGCCGTT
TTTGGCTTTTTTGTTAGACAACATGACCGAGTACAAGCCCACGGTGCGCCTCGCCACCCGCGACGACGTC
CCCAGGGCCGTACGCACCCTCGCCGCCGCGTTCGCCGACTACCCCGCCACGCGCCACACCGTCGATCCGG
ACCGCCACATCGAGCGGGTCACCGAGCTGCAAGAACTCTTCCTCACGCGCGTCGGGCTCGACATCGGCAA
GGTGTGGGTCGCGGACGACGGCGCCGCGGTGGCGGTCTGGACCACGCCGGAGAGCGTCGAAGCGGGGGCG
GTGTTCGCCGAGATCGGCCCGCGCATGGCCGAGTTGAGCGGTTCCCGGCTGGCCGCGCAGCAACAGATGG
AGGGCCTCCTGGCGCCGCACCGGCCCAAGGAGCCCGCGTGGTTCCTGGCCACCGTCGGCGTCTCGCCCGA
CCACCAGGGCAAGGGTCTGGGCAGCGCCGTCGTGCTCCCCGGAGTGGAGGCCGCCGAGCGCGCCGGGGTG
CCCGCCTTCCTGGAGACCTCCGCGCCCCGCAACCTCCCCTTCTACGAGCGGCTCGGCTTCACCGTCACCG
CCGACGTCGAGGTGCCCGAAGGACCGCGCACCTGGTGCATGACCCGCAAGCCCGGTGCCTAGGCTAGTAT
GTAAGCCTAGTCTTAGATAATAAAATCGCTATCCATCGAAGATGGATGTGTGTTGGTTTTTTGTGTGTGT
AACGCTAGGCGCGCCTGGTGTACCGAGAACGATCCTCTCAGTGCGAGTCTCGACGATCCATATCGTTGCT
TGGCAGTCAGCCAGTCGGAATCCAGCTTGGGACCCAGGAAGTCCAATCGTCAGATATTGTACTCAAGCCT
GGTCACGGCAGCGTACCGATCTGTTTAAACCTAGATATTGATAGTCTGATCGGTCAACGTATAATCGAGT
CCTAGCTTTTGCAAACATCTATCAAGAGACAGGATCAGCAGGAGGCTTTCGCATGAGTATTCAACATTTC
CGTGTCGCCCTTATTCCCTTTTTTGCGGCATTTTGCCTTCCTGTTTTTGCTCACCCAGAAACGCTGGTGA
AAGTAAAAGATGCTGAAGATCAGTTGGGTGCGCGAGTGGGTTACATCGAACTGGATCTCAACAGCGGTAA
GATCCTTGAGAGTTTTCGCCCCGAAGAACGCTTTCCAATGATGAGCACTTTTAAAGTTCTGCTATGTGGC
GCGGTATTATCCCGTATTGACGCCGGGCAAGAGCAACTCGGTCGCCGCATACACTATTCTCAGAATGACT
TGGTTGAGTATTCACCAGTCACAGAAAAGCATCTTACGGATGGCATGACAGTAAGAGAATTATGCAGTGC
TGCCATAACCATGAGTGATAACACTGCGGCCAACTTACTTCTGACAACGATTGGAGGACCGAAGGAGCTA
ACCGCTTTTTTGCACAACATGGGGGATCATGTAACTCGCCTTGATCGTTGGGAACCGGAGCTGAATGAAG
CCATACCAAACGACGAGCGTGACACCACGATGCCTGTAGCAATGGCAACAACCTTGCGTAAACTATTAAC
TGGCGAACTACTTACTCTAGCTTCCCGGCAACAGTTGATAGACTGGATGGAGGCGGATAAAGTTGCAGGA
CCACTTCTGCGCTCGGCCCTTCCGGCTGGCTGGTTTATTGCTGATAAATCTGGAGCCGGTGAGCGTGGGT
CTCGCGGTATCATTGCAGCACTGGGGCCAGATGGTAAGCCCTCCCGTATCGTAGTTATCTACACGACGGG
GAGTCAGGCAACTATGGATGAACGAAATAGACAGATCGCTGAGATAGGTGCCTCACTGATTAAGCATTGG
TAACCGATTCTAGGTGCATTGGCGCAGAAAAAAATGCCTGATGCGACGCTGCGCGTCTTATACTCCCACA
TATGCCAGATTCAGCAACGGATACGGCTTCCCCAACTTGCCCACTTCCATACGTGTCCTCCTTACCAGAA
ATTTATCCTTAAGATCGTTTAAACTCGACTCTGGCTCTATCGAATCTCCGTCGTTTCGAGCTTACGCGAA
CAGCCGTGGCGCTCATTTGCTCGTCGGGCATCGAATCTCGTCAGCTATCGTCAGCTTACCTTTTTGGCAG
CGATCGCGGCTCCCGACATCTTGGACCATTAGCTCCACAGGTATCTTCTTCCCTCTAGTGGTCATAACAG
CAGCTTCAGCTACCTCTCAATTCAAAAAACCCCTCAAGACCCGTTTAGAGGCCCCAAGGGGTTATGCTAT
CAATCGTTGCGTTACACACACAAAAAACCAACACACATCCATCTTCGATGGATAGCGATTTTATTATCTA
ACTGCTGATCGAGTGTAGCCAGATCTAGTAATCAATTACGGGGTCATTAGTTCATAGCCCATATATGGAG
TTCCGCGTTACATAACTTACGGTAAATGGCCCGCCTGGCTGACCGCCCAACGACCCCCGCCCATTGACGT
CAATAATGACGTATGTTCCCATAGTAACGCCAATAGGGACTTTCCATTGACGTCAATGGGTGGAGTATTT
ACGGTAAACTGCCCACTTGGCAGTACATCAAGTGTATCATATGCCAAGTACGCCCCCTATTGACGTCAAT
GACGGTAAATGGCCCGCCTGGCATTATGCCCAGTACATGACCTTATGGGACTTTCCTACTTGGCAGTACA
TCTACGTATTAGTCATCGCTATTACCATGCTGATGCGGTTTTGGCAGTACATCAATGGGCGTGGATAGCG
GTTTGACTCACGGGGATTTCCAAGTCTCCACCCCATTGACGTCAATGGGAGTTTGTTTTGGCACCAAAAT
CAACGGGACTTTCCAAAATGTCGTAACAACTCCGCCCCATTGACGCAAATGGGCGGTAGGCGTGTACGGT
GGGAGGTCTATATAAGCAGAGCTGGTTTAGTGAACCGTCAGATCAGATCTTTGTCGATCCTACCATCCAC
TCGACACACCCGCCAGCGGCCGC
Features (pLannotate 1.2.2; 20 found; start..end, strand, type, name):
    452..468     +  CDS            CBP (fragment): calmodulin-binding peptide derived from skeletal muscle myosin light chain kinase; binds calmodulin with nanomolar affinity in the presence of calcium
    576..697     -  polyA_signal   SV40 poly(A) signal: SV40 polyadenylation signal
    720..789     -  CDS            large T antigen (fragment): large T antigen from SV40 (simian virus 40)
    812..858     +  terminator     T7 terminator: transcription terminator for bacteriophage T7 RNA polymerase
    888..1024    +  terminator     rrnG terminator: transcription terminator from the E. coli ribosomal RNA rrnG operon (Albrechtsen et al., 1991)
   1069..1140    +  misc_feature   3' β-globin insulator: insulator downstream of the human β-globin locus (Farrell et al., 2002)
   1366..1954    -  rep_origin     ori: high-copy-number ColE1/pMB1/pBR322/pUC origin of replication
   2126..2190    -  CDS            bla(M) (fragment): β-lactamase lacking the signal sequence; bla(M); allows cytosolic expression of β-lactamase
   2454..3663    +  promoter       UbC promoter: human ubiquitin C promoter
   3667..4264    +  CDS            PuroR (fragment): puromycin N-acetyltransferase; pac from Streptomyces; confers resistance to puromycin
   4293..4341    +  polyA_signal   poly(A) signal: synthetic polyadenylation signal
   4607..5467    +  CDS            AmpR: β-lactamase; bla; confers resistance to ampicillin, carbenicillin, and related antibiotics
   5480..5616    +  terminator     rrnG terminator: transcription terminator from the E. coli ribosomal RNA rrnG operon (Albrechtsen et al., 1991)
   5761..5832    +  misc_feature   5' β-globin insulator: insulator upstream of the human β-globin locus (Farrell et al., 2002)
   5837..5883    -  terminator     T7 terminator: transcription terminator for bacteriophage T7 RNA polymerase
   5901..5949    -  polyA_signal   poly(A) signal: synthetic polyadenylation signal
   6030..6333    +  enhancer       CMV enhancer: human cytomegalovirus immediate early enhancer
   6406..6423    -  promoter       CMV promoter (fragment): human cytomegalovirus (CMV) immediate early promoter
   6486..6537    +  promoter       CMVd2 promoter: truncated human cytomegalovirus (CMV) immediate early promoter that yields moderately reduced expression relative to the full-length promoter
   6603..424     +  CDS            R1A_SARS2 (fragment) (across the origin) (sequence partly withheld): Experimental evidence at protein level: Swiss-Prot protein existence level 1. [Non-structural protein 10]: Plays a pivotal role in viral transcription by stimulating both nsp14 3'-5' exoribonuclease and nsp16 2'-O-methyltransferase activities. Therefore plays an essential role in viral mRNAs cap methylation. From Severe acute respiratory syndrome coronavirus 2 (2019-nCoV) (SARS-CoV-2).
