[The description below was written by a language model from this plasmid's Addgene catalogue record and pLannotate feature annotations shown in this document.]
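Description:
pGBW-m4134034 is a mammalian expression plasmid for wild-type SARS-CoV-2 nsp10, built on the pTwist_CMV_Puro_6 backbone. It is propagated in E. coli as a high-copy plasmid through a ColE1/pUC-type origin and selected with ampicillin via an intact β-lactamase gene. A second cassette, in which the human ubiquitin C promoter drives puromycin N-acetyltransferase followed by a synthetic poly(A) signal, allows puromycin selection of transfected mammalian cells.

The payload is an approximately 416 bp coding segment from the viral ORF1ab polyprotein. It corresponds to non-structural protein 10, a cofactor that stimulates the nsp14 exoribonuclease and nsp16 2'-O-methyltransferase activities involved in viral RNA proofreading and cap methylation. In the circular sequence record this open reading frame spans the numbering origin. It sits directly downstream of the CMV enhancer and promoter elements, which the annotation detects as an enhancer plus fragmentary or truncated promoter matches. According to the catalogue, the backbone supplies a C-terminal tag consisting of a TEV protease cleavage site and a calmodulin-binding peptide. The feature table picks up only a short CBP fragment just after the insert and does not annotate the TEV site. Transcription ends at an SV40 polyadenylation signal.

The expression unit is flanked by bacterial and phage transcription terminators (rrnG, T7) and by short β-globin insulator elements, which presumably limit read-through and interference between the cassettes. The CBP tag would permit calcium-dependent capture on calmodulin resin, with removal of the tag by TEV cleavage. This suits the construct to expression, purification or interaction studies of nsp10 in mammalian cells, although the record states only expression as its purpose.
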