Addgene plasmid #152585: pGBW-m4134034
Purpose: Mammalian expression plasmid for SARS-CoV-2 nsp10
Depositing lab: Ginkgo Bioworks & Benjie Chen. Depositing organization: Ginkgo Bioworks.
Backbone
  Vector backbone: pTwist_CMV_Puro_6
  Backbone size w/o insert (bp): 6080
  Vector type: Mammalian Expression
  Selectable markers: Puromycin
Growth in bacteria
  Bacterial resistance: Ampicillin, 100 μg/mL
  Growth temperature: 37°C
  Growth strain: DH5alpha
  Copy number: High Copy
Gene/Insert
  Gene/Insert name: SARS-CoV-2 nsp10
  Species: Severe acute respiratory syndrome coronavirus 2
  Insert size (bp): 416
  Mutation: wt
  Entrez Gene: ORF1ab (a.k.a. GU280_gp01)
  Promoter: CMV
  Tag / fusion protein: Cleavable TEV;CBP (C terminal on backbone)
  Cloning method: Unknown
Resource information
  A portion of this plasmid was derived from a plasmid made by: GinkgoBioworks
Depositor comments: NCBI reference sequence: YP_009725306.1
How to cite: pGBW-m4134034 was a gift from Ginkgo Bioworks & Benjie Chen (Addgene plasmid # 152585 ; http://n2t.net/addgene:152585 ; RRID:Addgene_152585)
